Addgene plasmid #202917: Salsa-BC76-P1G4
Purpose: Expression of barcoded reporter plasmid for PRESTO-Salsa; EGFP/BC76
Depositing lab: Noah Palm. Depositing organization: Yale University. Publication: Highly multiplexed bioactivity screening reveals human and microbiota metabolome-GPCRome interactions. Chen H, Rosen CE, Gonzalez-Hernandez JA, Song D, Potempa J, Ring AM, Palm NW. Cell. 2023 Jul 6;186(14):3095-3110.e19. doi: 10.1016/j.cell.2023.05.024. Epub 2023 Jun 14. PubMed 37321219.
Backbone
  Vector backbone: pCER206
  Vector type: Mammalian Expression
Growth in bacteria
  Bacterial resistance: Ampicillin, 100 μg/mL
  Growth temperature: 37°C
  Growth strain: DH5alpha
  Copy number: High Copy
Gene/Insert
  Gene/Insert name: EGFP/BC76
  Species: Synthetic
  Insert size (bp): 730
  Promoter: Tet Response Element (TRE)
  Cloning method: Restriction Enzyme; 5′ cloning site BsrGI (not destroyed); 3′ cloning site HindIII (not destroyed)
  Sequencing primers: 5′ Custom primer (GAAGCGCGATCACATGG)
Terms and licenses: Academic/Nonprofit Terms; Industry Terms: Not Available to Industry
How to cite: Salsa-BC76-P1G4 was a gift from Noah Palm (Addgene plasmid # 202917 ; http://n2t.net/addgene:202917 ; RRID:Addgene_202917)
