[The description below was written by a language model from this plasmid's Addgene catalogue record and pLannotate feature annotations shown in this document.]
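Description:
Salsa-BC76-P1G4 is a mammalian expression reporter plasmid built on the pCER206 backbone, one member of a barcoded reporter set made for PRESTO-Salsa, a highly multiplexed assay for screening bioactivity across G protein-coupled receptors. It is propagated in E. coli as a high-copy plasmid through a ColE1/pUC-type origin and is selected with ampicillin via the β-lactamase gene and its native promoter. No mammalian selection marker is annotated in the roughly 5.1 kb sequence. Short fragments matching lacI, SV40 large T antigen and an aminoglycoside phosphotransferase appear to be backbone remnants rather than functional genes.

The payload is a synthetic insert of about 730 bp, EGFP/BC76, placed between BsrGI and HindIII sites and driven by a Tet response element. The feature table shows what looks like a bidirectional tetracycline-responsive arrangement. A central block of tetO repeats is flanked on one side by a TRE3G-type minimal promoter fragment leading into mammalian codon-optimised EGFP. On the other side, a minimal CMV promoter points the opposite way into a multiple cloning site fragment, a rabbit β-globin intron, a partial β-globin coding match and a β-globin poly(A) signal. No coding sequence is annotated in that second arm. An SV40 poly(A) signal lies downstream of EGFP, although it is annotated on the opposite strand. The BC76 barcode itself is not annotated, but the cloning sites and insert size suggest it sits at the 3′ end of the EGFP transcript.

In use, a tetracycline-controlled transactivator binding the TRE would induce the barcoded EGFP transcript. The barcode presumably serves as a sequence-identifiable readout that allows many reporters to be pooled, though the record does not give the specific assignment of BC76.
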