Features (pLannotate 1.2.2; 17 found; start..end, strand, type, name):
      2..55      +  CDS            lacI (fragment): lac repressor; lacI; The lac repressor binds to the lac operator to inhibit transcription in E. coli. This inhibition can be relieved by adding lactose or isopropyl-β-D-thiogalactopyranoside (IPTG).
    388..443     -  polyA_signal   β-globin poly(A) signal: rabbit β-globin polyadenylation signal (Gil and Proudfoot, 1987)
    518..640     -  CDS            HBB: HBB_COLGU - Experimental evidence at transcript level: Swiss-Prot protein existence level 2. Involved in oxygen transport from the lung to the various peripheral tissues. From Colobus guereza (Mantled guereza) (Eastern black-and-white colobus monkey).
    644..1216    -  intron         β-globin intron: intron from rabbit β-globin gene
   1312..1343    -  misc_feature   MCS (fragment): pUC18/19 multiple cloning site
   1437..1475    -  promoter       minimal CMV promoter: human cytomegalovirus (CMV) immediate early promoter
   1493..1708    -  protein_bind   tetracycline response element (fragment): contains seven copies of the tetracycline operator tetO tetracycline repressor TetR
   1708..1753    +  promoter       TRE3GV promoter (fragment): 3rd-generation Tet-responsive promoter that can be activated by binding of Tet-On® 3G, optimized for retroviral and lentiviral vectors
   1829..1856    +  misc_feature   MCS (fragment): pBluescript multiple cloning site
   1861..2580    +  CDS            EGFP: the original enhanced GFP (Yang et al., 1996) mammalian codon-optimized
   2591..2613    +  misc_feature   MCS (fragment): pBluescript multiple cloning site
   2627..2761    -  polyA_signal   SV40 poly(A) signal: SV40 polyadenylation signal
   2784..2867    -  CDS            large T antigen (fragment): large T antigen from SV40 (simian virus 40)
   2861..3091    -  CDS            str (fragment): STR_KLEPN - Protein inferred from homology: Swiss-Prot protein existence level 3. The aminoglycoside phosphotransferases achieve inactivation of their antibiotic substrates by phosphorylation. From Klebsiella pneumoniae.
   3210..3314    +  promoter       AmpR promoter: bla
   3315..4175    +  CDS            AmpR: β-lactamase; bla; confers resistance to ampicillin, carbenicillin, and related antibiotics
   4346..4934    +  rep_origin     ori: high-copy-number ColE1/pMB1/pBR322/pUC origin of replication
>Addgene plasmid #202917 | Salsa-BC76-P1G4 | addgene full sequence | sequence record 413459 | Addgene NGS Result
AGCGCCCAATACGCAAACCGCCTCTCCCCGCGCGTTGGCCGATTCATTAATGCAGTCGAGGGATCTCCAT
AAGAGAAGAGGGACAGCTATGACTGGGAGTAGTCAGGAGAGGAGGAAAAATCTGGCTAGTAAAACATGTA
AGGAAAATTTTAGGGATGTTAAAGAAAAAAATAACACAAAACAAAATATAAAAAAAATCTAACCTCAAGT
CAAGGCTTTTCTATGGAATAAGGAATGGACAGCAGGGGGCTGTTTCATATACTGATGACCTCTTTATAGC
CAACCTTTGTTCATGGCAGCCAGCATATGGGCATATGTTGCCAAACTCTAAACCAAATACTCATTCTGAT
GTTTTAAATGATTTGCCCTCCCATATGTCCTTCCGAGTGAGAGACACAAAAAATTCCAACACACTATTGC
AATGAAAATAAATTTCCTTTATTAGCCAGAAGTCAGATGCTCAAGGGGCTTCATGATGTCCCCATAATTT
TTGGCAGAGGGAAAAAGATCGATCTCAGTGGTATTTGTGAGCCAGGGCATTGGCCACACCAGCCACCACC
TTCTGATAGGCAGCCTGCACCTGAGGAGTGAATTCTTTGCCAAAATGATGAGACAGCACAACAACCAGCA
CGTTGCCCAGGAGCTGTAGGAAAGAGAAGAAGGCATGAACATGGTTAGCAGAGGGGCCCGGTTTGGACTC
AGAGTATTTTATCCTCATCTCAAACAGTGTATATCATTGTAACCATAAAGAGAAAGGCAGGATGATGACC
AGGGTGTAGTTGTTTCTACCAATAAGAATATTTCCACGCCAGCCAGAATTTATATGCAGAAATATTCTAC
CTTATCATTTAATTATAACAATTGTTCTCTAAAACTGTGCTGAAGTACAATATAATATACCCTGATTGCC
TTGAAAAAAAAGTGATTAGAGAAAGTACTTACAATCTGACAAATAAACAAAAGTGAATTTAAAAATTCGT
TACAAATGCAAGCTAAAGTTTAACGAAAAAGTTACAGAAAATGAAAAGAAAATAAGAGGAGACAATGGTT
GTCAACAGAGTAGAAAGTGAAAGAAACAAAATTATCATGAGGGTCCATGGTGATACAAGGGACATCTTCC
CATTCTAAACAACACCCTGAAAACTTTGCCCCCTCCATATAACATGAATTTTACAATAGCGAAAAAGAAA
GAACAATCAAGGGTCCCCAAACTCACCCTGAAGTTCTCAGCTCTAGAGATATCGTCGAGGCCGCGCTAGC
GTTTAAACTGTCGACCTTAATTAAGAGATCTGCTCGAGGCGCGTCAGCTGACTAGAGGATCCCCGGGTAC
CGAGCTCGAATTCGGGGCCGCGGAGGCTGGATCGGTCCCGGTGTCTTCTATGGAGGTCAAAACAGCGTGG
ATGGCGTCTCCAGGCGATCTGACGGTTCACTAAACGAGCTCTGCTTATATAGGCCTCCCACCGTACACGC
CTACCTCGACCCGGGTACCGAGCTCGACTTTCACTTTTCTCTATCACTGATAGGGAGTGGTAAACTCGAC
TTTCACTTTTCTCTATCACTGATAGGGAGTGGTAAACTCGACTTTCACTTTTCTCTATCACTGATAGGGA
GTGGTAAACTCGACTTTCACTTTTCTCTATCACTGATAGGGAGTGGTAAACTCGACTTTCACTTTTCTCT
ATCACTGATAGGGAGTGGTAAACTCGACCTATATAAGCAGAGCTCGTTTAGTGAACCGTCAGATCGCCTG
GAGACGCCATCCACGCTGTTTTGACCTCCATAGAAGACACCGGGACCGATCCAGCCTCCGCGGCCCCGAA
TTCCTGCAGCGGCCGCTCTAGAACTAGTGGATCCCCGCGGATGGTGAGCAAGGGCGAGGAGCTGTTCACC
GGGGTGGTGCCCATCCTGGTCGAGCTGGACGGCGACGTAAACGGCCACAAGTTCAGCGTGTCCGGCGAGG
GCGAGGGCGATGCCACCTACGGCAAGCTGACCCTGAAGTTCATCTGCACCACCGGCAAGCTGCCCGTGCC
CTGGCCCACCCTCGTGACCACCCTGACCTACGGCGTGCAGTGCTTCAGCCGCTACCCCGACCACATGAAG
CAGCACGACTTCTTCAAGTCCGCCATGCCCGAAGGCTACGTCCAGGAGCGCACCATCTTCTTCAAGGACG
ACGGCAACTACAAGACCCGCGCCGAGGTGAAGTTCGAGGGCGACACCCTGGTGAACCGCATCGAGCTGAA
GGGCATCGACTTCAAGGAGGACGGCAACATCCTGGGGCACAAGCTGGAGTACAACTACAACAGCCACAAC
GTCTATATCATGGCCGACAAGCAGAAGAACGGCATCAAGGTGAACTTCAAGATCCGCCACAACATCGAGG
ACGGCAGCGTGCAGCTCGCCGACCACTACCAGCAGAACACCCCCATCGGCGACGGCCCCGTGCTGCTGCC
CGACAACCACTACCTGAGCACCCAGTCCGCCCTGAGCAAAGACCCCAACGAGAAGCGCGATCACATGGTC
CTGCTGGAGTTCGTGACCGCCGCCGGGATCACTCTCGGCATGGACGAGCTGTACAAGTAAAAGCTGGAGT
GAATTCGATATCAAGCTTGTCGACCTAGTTCTAGAGGATCCAGACATGATAAGATACATTGATGAGTTTG
GACAAACCACAACTAGAATGCAGTGAAAAAAATGCTTTATTTGTGAAATTTGTGATGCTATTGCTTTATT
TGTAACCATTATAAGCTGCAATAAACAAGTTAACAACAACAATTGCATTCATTTTATGTTTCAGGTTCAG
GGGGAGGTGTGGGAGGTTTTTTAAAGCAAGTAAAACCTCTACAAATGTGGTATGGCTGATTATGATCCTG
CAAGCCTCGTCGTCCTGGCCGGACCACGCTATCTGTGCAAGGTCCCCGGCCCCGGACGCGCGCTCCATGA
GCAGAGCGCCCGCCGCCGAGGCGAAGACTCGGGCGGCGCCCTGCCCGTCCCACCAGGTCAACAGGCGGTA
ACCGGCCTCTTCATCGGGAATGCGCGCGACCTTCAGCATCGCCGGCATGTCCCCCTGGCGGACGGGAAGT
ATCCAGCTCGACCAAGCTGGCCGCGTCGAGTGAAGACGAAAGGGCCTCGTGATACGCCTATTTTTATAGG
TTAATGTCATGATAATAATGGTTTCTTAGACGTCAGGTGGCACTTTTCGGGGAAATGTGCGCGGAACCCC
TATTTGTTTATTTTTCTAAATACATTCAAATATGTATCCGCTCATGAGACAATAACCCTGATAAATGCTT
CAATAATATTGAAAAAGGAAGAGTATGAGTATTCAACATTTCCGTGTCGCCCTTATTCCCTTTTTTGCGG
CATTTTGCCTTCCTGTTTTTGCTCACCCAGAAACGCTGGTGAAAGTAAAAGATGCTGAAGATCAGTTGGG
TGCACGAGTGGGTTACATCGAACTGGATCTCAACAGCGGTAAGATCCTTGAGAGTTTTCGCCCCGAAGAA
CGTTTTCCAATGATGAGCACTTTTAAAGTTCTGCTATGTGGCGCGGTATTATCCCGTGTTGACGCCGGGC
AAGAGCAACTCGGTCGCCGCATACACTATTCTCAGAATGACTTGGTTGAGTACTCACCAGTCACAGAAAA
GCATCTTACGGATGGCATGACAGTAAGAGAATTATGCAGTGCTGCCATAACCATGAGTGATAACACTGCG
GCCAACTTACTTCTGACAACGATCGGAGGACCGAAGGAGCTAACCGCTTTTTTGCACAACATGGGGGATC
ATGTAACTCGCCTTGATCGTTGGGAACCGGAGCTGAATGAAGCCATACCAAACGACGAGCGTGACACCAC
GATGCCTGTAGCAATGGCAACAACGTTGCGCAAACTATTAACTGGCGAACTACTTACTCTAGCTTCCCGG
CAACAATTAATAGACTGGATGGAGGCGGATAAAGTTGCAGGACCACTTCTGCGCTCGGCCCTTCCGGCTG
GCTGGTTTATTGCTGATAAATCTGGAGCCGGTGAGCGTGGGTCTCGCGGTATCATTGCAGCACTGGGGCC
AGATGGTAAGCCCTCCCGTATCGTAGTTATCTACACGACGGGGAGTCAGGCAACTATGGATGAACGAAAT
AGACAGATCGCTGAGATAGGTGCCTCACTGATTAAGCATTGGTAACTGTCAGACCAAGTTTACTCATATA
TACTTTAGATTGATTTAAAACTTCATTTTTAATTTAAAAGGATCTAGGTGAAGATCCTTTTTGATAATCT
CATGACCAAAATCCCTTAACGTGAGTTTTCGTTCCACTGAGCGTCAGACCCCGTAGAAAAGATCAAAGGA
TCTTCTTGAGATCCTTTTTTTCTGCGCGTAATCTGCTGCTTGCAAACAAAAAAACCACCGCTACCAGCGG
TGGTTTGTTTGCCGGATCAAGAGCTACCAACTCTTTTTCCGAAGGTAACTGGCTTCAGCAGAGCGCAGAT
ACCAAATACTGTTCTTCTAGTGTAGCCGTAGTTAGGCCACCACTTCAAGAACTCTGTAGCACCGCCTACA
TACCTCGCTCTGCTAATCCTGTTACCAGTGGCTGCTGCCAGTGGCGATAAGTCGTGTCTTACCGGGTTGG
ACTCAAGACGATAGTTACCGGATAAGGCGCAGCGGTCGGGCTGAACGGGGGGTTCGTGCACACAGCCCAG
CTTGGAGCGAACGACCTACACCGAACTGAGATACCTACAGCGTGAGCTATGAGAAAGCGCCACGCTTCCC
GAAGGGAGAAAGGCGGACAGGTATCCGGTAAGCGGCAGGGTCGGAACAGGAGAGCGCACGAGGGAGCTTC
CAGGGGGAAACGCCTGGTATCTTTATAGTCCTGTCGGGTTTCGCCACCTCTGACTTGAGCGTCGATTTTT
GTGATGCTCGTCAGGGGGGCGGAGCCTATGGAAAAACGCCAGCAACGCGGCCTTTTTACGGTTCCTGGCC
TTTTGCTGGCCTTTTGCTCACATGTTCTTTCCTGCGTTATCCCCTGATTCTGTGGATAACCGTATTACCG
CCTTTGAGTGAGCTGATACCGCTCGCCGCAGCCGAACGACCGAGCGCAGCGAGTCAGTGAGCGAGGAAGC
GGAAG
