>Addgene plasmid #202917 | Salsa-BC76-P1G4 | depositor partial sequence | sequence record 393790 | BC76
AAGCTGGAGT
